>Addgene plasmid #48975 | pAW8ENdeI | depositor full sequence | sequence record 71709 | pAW8ENdeI sequence 8289 bps
CAAAAAGTTAGGTGTAACAGAAAATCATGAAACTATGATTTCTAATTTATATATTGGAGGATTTTCTCTA
AAAAAAAAAATACAACAAATAAAAAACACTCAATGACCTGACCATTTGATGGAGTTTAAGTCAATACCTT
CTTGAACCATTTCCCATAATGGTGAAAGTTCCCTCAAGAATTTTACTCTGTCAGAAACGGCCTTAACGAC
GTAGTCGATCCGGACGATGGCCAACCTTCCAATTCATTAAATCGAGTCCTCCATCAGATGATTTACAAGG
TTTTGCATAGAATCCCTAAGTAAGAGAAGTTGTTAGTGATTTCTTCAAGTTTACTAAAATTTACATACAA
ATGGATGATCTCTTCTCCATTGTTTCCTTTCTTCTTGCAAACGCGTTTTACAAAGAGATGACATGCTATT
TTCTGATTATTTTTTTCTATAGTTTTCTATTTTGTACGTCCTTGGGAGTCCGAAATGTAAAATCGGGGTA
TGGTTAGTAGCGGCAGCGTTCATTATGGTATATAAAAGATAAAAAGTAGGGGCAAGCGAGACAGAATGGG
ATACAAGGGCATCGTCTATAATTATAGCTAAAAATTGTATTTTAATTTGTATTTTTTGTAATTTTATTTC
TCATTGTTTTACTTAAAATGAATGCGAATTAGAGAAAACTTCAACGAAATGTCAAAATAAGCTCAGCAAA
ATATACAATTTTAGGGAAAGCGATCAGCAACTTATTCTCCGGTGTAGATTCTTTTTCTTCATAAATTCCA
ACAATGTAACTGCCAATTGATTTTTCTCTAGATGCTAATAAATTGAAACTAATGAATATAATAACACAGG
TTTTGATAAATTGTAAACTCTTACTCAAAAAAAGAATGTTAAAACTAATTTAACCTTTTTATAAAGGCTC
ATGGCGTTAAAGAGGATAGTAAAAATTCTACAATTTTTTAATTTAATGTCACAATTGTCTTGCGAATATA
ATTCTATTAATTTTCGCTAACTGCTGTTTTAGTACTATTACTTTCAATATGCCTTATATGCAACTTTAAT
TCATGAAGAATGCAATATTTTTGCAATCTTTCTTGTACTGAGCGCTTTTTATCATTTAGTACTCATTATT
TAATTTTTCAGTAAAGGGCAATAAATAAATTTGTAGAAGATGCAATGTAATCTCCTCTATCCTTTTGCTC
ATGTTTATGAGTATACCTAGTCTAGAAAGGCTTGTATTTAAAATATTATTCAATAAAAATTCACAATTTT
TACGACATGTGCTACCATTCACTTAACTTCCTGATTATAAAATTGGTTCGTTTATACTAATTACTTAAGT
ACCTTTAACTAAACAAAATGCCTATATATATATTAATTTACAATGAGTGTCAGATAAGTCACTATGTCCG
AGTGGTTAAGGAGTTAGACTCGCCATCGATGGTATGGTGCACTCTCAGTACAATCTGCTCTGATGCCGCA
TAGTTAAGCCAGCCCCGACACCCGCCAACACCCGCTGACGCGCCCTGACGGGCTTGTCTGCTCCCGGCAT
CCGCTTACAGACAAGCTGTGACCGTCTCCGGGAGCTGCATGTGTCAGAGGTTTTCACCGTCATCACCGAA
ACGCGCGAGACGAAAGGGCCTCGTGATACGCCTATTTTTATAGGTTAATGTCATGATAATAATGGTTTCT
TAGACGTCAGGTGGCACTTTTCGGGGAAATGTGCGCGGAACCCCTATTTGTTTATTTTTCTAAATACATT
CAAATATGTATCCGCTCATGAGACAATAACCCTGATAAATGCTTCAATAATATTGAAAAAGGAAGAGTAT
GAGTATTCAACATTTCCGTGTCGCCCTTATTCCCTTTTTTGCGGCATTTTGCCTTCCTGTTTTTGCTCAC
CCAGAAACGCTGGTGAAAGTAAAAGATGCTGAAGATCAGTTGGGTGCACGAGTGGGTTACATCGAACTGG
ATCTCAACAGCGGTAAGATCCTTGAGAGTTTTCGCCCCGAAGAACGTTTTCCAATGATGAGCACTTTTAA
AGTTCTGCTATGTGGCGCGGTATTATCCCGTATTGACGCCGGGCAAGAGCAACTCGGTCGCCGCATACAC
TATTCTCAGAATGACTTGGTTGAGTACTCACCAGTCACAGAAAAGCATCTTACGGATGGCATGACAGTAA
GAGAATTATGCAGTGCTGCCATAACCATGAGTGATAACACTGCGGCCAACTTACTTCTGACAACGATCGG
AGGACCGAAGGAGCTAACCGCTTTTTTGCACAACATGGGGGATCATGTAACTCGCCTTGATCGTTGGGAA
CCGGAGCTGAATGAAGCCATACCAAACGACGAGCGTGACACCACGATGCCTGTAGCAATGGCAACAACGT
TGCGCAAACTATTAACTGGCGAACTACTTACTCTAGCTTCCCGGCAACAATTAATAGACTGGATGGAGGC
GGATAAAGTTGCAGGACCACTTCTGCGCTCGGCCCTTCCGGCTGGCTGGTTTATTGCTGATAAATCTGGA
GCCGGTGAGCGTGGGTCTCGCGGTATCATTGCAGCACTGGGGCCAGATGGTAAGCCCTCCCGTATCGTAG
TTATCTACACGACGGGGAGTCAGGCCACTATGGATGAACGAAATAGACAGATCGCTGAGATAGGTGCCTC
ACTGATTAAGCATTGGTAACTGTCAGACCAAGTTTACTCATATATACTTTAGATTGATTTAAAACTTCAT
TTTTAATTTAAAAGGATCTAGGTGAAGATCCTTTTTGATAATCTCATGACCAAAATCCCTTAACGTGAGT
TTTCGTTCCACTGAGCGTCAGACCCCGTAGAAAAGATCAAAGGATCTTCTTGAGATCCTTTTTTTCTGCG
CGTAATCTGCTGCTTGCAAACAAAAAAACCACCGCTACCAGCGGTGGTTTGTTTGCCGGATCAAGAGCTA
CCAACTCTTTTTCCGAAGGTAACTGGCTTCAGCAGAGCGCAGATACCAAATACTGTTCTTCTAGTGTAGC
CGTAGTTAGGCCACCACTTCAAGAACTCTGTAGCACCGCCTACATACCTCGCTCTGCTAATCCTGTTACC
AGTGGCTGCTGCCAGTGGCGATAAGTCGTGTCTTACCGGGTTGGACTCAAGACGATAGTTACCGGATAAG
GCGCAGCGGTCGGGCTGAACGGGGGGTTCGTGCACACAGCCCAGCTTGGAGCGAACGACCTACACCGAAC
TGAGATACCTACAGCGTGAGCTATGAGAAAGCGCCACGCTTCCCGAAGGGAGAAAGGCGGACAGGTATCC
GGTAAGCGGCAGGGTCGGAACAGGAGAGCGCACGAGGGAGCTTCCAGGGGGAAACGCCTGGTATCTTTAT
AGTCCTGTCGGGTTTCGCCACCTCTGACTTGAGCGTCGATTTTTGTGATGCTCGTCAGGGGGGCGGAGCC
TATGGAAAAACGCCAGCAACGCGGCCTTTTTACGGTTCCTGGCCTTTTGCTGGCCTTTTGCTCACATGTT
CTTTCCTGCGTTATCCCCTGATTCTGTGGATAACCGTATTACCGCCTTTGAGTGAGCTGATACCGCTCGC
CGCAGCCGAACGACCGAGCGCAGCGAGTCAGTGAGCGAGGAAGCGGAAGAGCGCCCAATACGCAAACCGC
CTCTCCCCGCGCGTTGGCCGATTCATTAATGCAGCTGGCACGACAGGTTTCCCGACTGGAAAGCGGGCAG
TGAGCGCAACGCAATTAATGTGAGTTAGCTCACTCATTAGGCACCCCAGGCTTTACACTTTATGCTTCCG
GCTCGTATGTTGTGTGGAATTGTGAGCGGATAACAATTTCACACAGGAAACAGCTATGACCATGATTACG
CCAAGCTTATAACTTCGTATAGCATACATTATACGAAGTTATTGCTAGCCGTTTTCTTCAATTACTAAAT
TAGAACTAATTCAATCATATGCTGGCATGCGGAGAGCTCGGAGTCGACGAGACTAGTACTCCCGGGATAA
CTTCGTATATGGTATTATATACGAAGTTATGAATTCACTGGCCGTCGTTTTACAACGTCGTGACTGGGAA
AACCCTGGCGTTACCCAACTTAATCGCCTTGCAGCACATCCCCCTTTCGCCAGCTGGCGTAATAGCGAAG
AGGCCCGCACCGATCGCCCTTCCCAACAGTTGCGCAGCCTGAATGGCGAATGGCGCCTGATGCGGTATTT
TCTCCTTACGCATCTGTGCGGTATTTCACACCGCATACCATCGTCCGGATCAATGAAGTAGATGAGTTTA
CTACCTGTATATACTTTTTTTTTTGTCAAAGTCACTTTTATGGCATTTCCATGTTGAAGGATTAGCCACA
GCACTAAATTTTCAGCGTATGATTGCTTTTAAATATTTAATTTTCATCGTTTTTTAATTAATATTCAAAA
CGATTTAATGCCTTCTACATCTGAAGTCAAGCTCATAGACTCGGGTTGGGTAGCTAAAACTACATCTAAC
ACGAAGGGGTATAGCCTTCTTAAAGTATACTCATGTATAAACGTTTTGGGTTCATATTTTTGGGCCACGT
GGTTTATAAAAATTCTTAACTACACCACTCGGTATCCCGCACCCGTCTACGTTTCTACGATTTCGAGCTA
ATATTGAGTAAAGTGATTAGCAAAAAAAATAAAAGTACTCGTTGTCGGAGATCAAGAATTTTTCTATTAT
CTCATCTAAACCACTTTCTAAAAGCGAAAAACAAAATCGTAATATGCAGCTTGAATGGGCTTCCATAGTT
TGAAAGAAAAACCCTAGCAGTACTGGCAAGGGAGACATTCCTTTTACCTGGCTAATCGCCATCTTCCAGC
AGGCGCACCATTGCCCCTGTTTCACTATCCAGGTTACGGATATAGTTCATGACAATATTTACATTGGTCC
AGCCACCAGCTTGCATGATCTCCGGTATTGAAACTCCAGCGCGGGCCATATCTCGCGCGGCTCCGACACG
GGCACTGTGTCCAGACCAGGCCAGGTATCTCTGACCAGAGTCATCCTTAGCGCCGTAAATCAATCGATGA
GTTGCTTCAAAAATCCCTTCCAGGGCGCGAGTTGATAGCTGGCTGGTGGCAGATGGCGCGGCAACACCAT
TTTTTCTGACCCGGCAAAACAGGTAGTTATTCGGATCATCAGCTACACCAGAGACGGAAATCCATCGCTC
GACCAGTTTAGTTACCCCCAGGCTAAGTGCCTTCTCTACACCTGCGGTGCTAACCAGCGTTTTCGTTCTG
CCAATATGGATTAACATTCTCCCACCGTCAGTACGTGAGATATCTTTAACCCTGATCCTGGCAATTTCGG
CTATACGTAACAGGGTGTTATAAGCAATCCCCAGAAATGCCAGATTACGTATATCCTGGCAGCGATCGCT
ATTTTCCATGAGTGAACGAACCTGGTCGAAATCAGTGCGTTCGAACGCTAGAGCCTGTTTTGCACGTTCA
CCGGCATCAACGTTTTCTTTTCGGATCCGCCGCATAACCAGTGAAACAGCATTGCTGTCACTTGGTCGTG
GCAGCCCGGACCGACGATGAAGCATGTTTAGCTGGCCCAAATGTTGCTGGATAGTTTTTACTGCCAGACC
GCGCGCCTGAAGATATAGAAGATAATCGCGAACATCTTCAGGTTCTGCGGGAAACCATTTCCGGTTATTC
AACTTGCACCATGCCGCCCACGACCGGCAAACGGACAGAAGCATTTTCCAGGTATGCTCAGAAAACGCCT
GGCGATCCCTGAACATGTCCATCAGGTTCTTGCGAACCTCATCACTCGTTGCATCGACCGGTAACTTTTA
GATTAACATTTGTTTAAATATGAAATTAGGCAATGTAACATACTGCAGGCAAATTTTGGTGTACGGTAAG
TAAATTGGACATAAGATTTAACAAAGCGACTATAAGTCAGAAAGTGAGAATGAGATTGAAATAATTAATT
CAACTTATTCAATTGATGATATGCCAGGATTCCTCTTCCTTTATCTTCAATGTTTCGATTAACAGGTCCA
TTATCCGGTTTTTAGTTTCGCTGCACATTGCCGAATGACAATCGGATTCCTTTAAGCTATGCTTTTGCCC
TGTTTTCTCTCCCCAGTAATCGTTGGGTGACTGAACCATCCAGTAGCCGAGAGTTACGTTTTTCCTGATT
TAATAAATATCCATATCTATTTGTCTCGTGGTGTTTTACAGCAACTAACCGAAATTACTATTTTGCATCA
TCCAACCATAAAGAGACAACAATAATTCTAGAAAACATATAACAAGTGTTTTTTTCTATTTACGTCTCAT
ACGCAAAGTCCACTTTACCATGTTTTGGAAACTTGTACCCAACCATTCATTTTTCGATTTTGTAATGAGG
CTCTTTTCTTCTAACAATCATTGAGGTCATTATCATGTGTCCTCACCTATTGTTTAAATTGAGGCTTGCG
CTATTCCCAAAATTGTGGGTATTATTTTCATATATCAGTATCTGCAATTTCGGTTCAACTCCGGAAGCTC
GGTACCCAACTGTGGGAATACTCAGGTATCGTAAGATGCAAGAGTTCGAATCTCTTAGCAACCATTATTT
TTTTTCTCTCAACATAACGAGAACACACAGGGGCGCTATCGCACAGAATCAAATTCGATGACTGGAAATT
TTTTGTTAATTTCAGAGGTCGCCTGACGCATATACCTTTTTCAACTGAAAAATTGGGAGAAAAAGGAAAG
GTGAGAGCGCCGGAACCGGCTTTTCATATAGAATAGAGAAGCGTTCATGACTAAATGCTTGCATCACAAT
ACTTGAAGTTGACAATATTATTTAAGGACCTATTGTTTTTTCCAATAGGTGGTTAGCAATCGTCTTACTT
TCTAACTTTTCTTACCTTTTACATTTCAGCAATATATATATATATATATATATATATTTCAAGGATATAC
CATTGTAATGTCTGCCCCTAAGAAGATCGTCGTTTTGCCAGGTGACCACGTTGGTCAAGAAATCACAGCC
GAAGCCATTAAGGTTCTTAAAGCTATTTCTGATGTTCGTTCCAATGTCAAGTTCGATTTCGAAAATCATT
TAATTGGTGGTGCTGCTATCGATGCTACAGGTGTTCCACTTCCAGATGAGGCGCTGGAAGCCTCCAAGAA
GGCTGATGCCGTTTTGTTAGGTGCTGTGGGTGGTCCTAAATGGGGTACCGGTAGTGTTAGACCTGAACAA
GGTTTACTAAAAATCCGTAAAGAACTTCAATTGTACGCCAACTTAAGACCATGTAACTTTGCATCCGACT
CTCTTTTAGACTTATCTCCAATCAAGCCACAATTTGCTAAAGGTACTGACTTCGTTGTTGTTAGAGAATT
AGTGGGAGGTATTTACTTTGGTAAGAGAAAGGAAGACGATGGTGATGGTGTCGCTTGGGATAGTGAACAA
TACACCGTTCCAGAAGTGCAAAGAATCACAAGAATGGCCGCTTTCATGGCCCTACAACATGAGCCACCAT
TGCCTATTTGGTCCTTGGATAAAGCTAATGTTTTGGCCTCTTCAAGATTATGGAGAAAAACTGTGGAGGA
AACCATCAAGAACGAATTTCCTACATTGAAAGTTCAACATCAATTGATTGATTCTGCCGCCATGATCCTA
GTTAAGAACCCAACCCACCTAAATGGTATTATAATCACCAGCAACATGTTTGGTGATATCATCTCCGATG
AAGCCTCCGTTATCCCAGGCTCCTTGGGTTTGTTGCCATCTGCGTCCTTGGCCTCTTTGCCAGACAAGAA
CACCGCATTTGGTTTGTACGAACCATGCCACGGTTCCGCTCCAGATTTGCCAAAGAATAAGGTCAACCCT
ATCGCCACTATCTTGTCTGCTGCAATGATGTTGAAATTGTCATTGAACTTGCCTGAAGAAGGTAAAGCCA
TTGAAGATGCAGTTAAAAAGGTTTTGGATGCAGGTATCAGAACTGGTGATTTAGGTGGTTCCAACAGTAC
CACCGAAGTCGGTGATGCTGTCGCCGAAGAAGTTAAGAAAATCCTTGCTTAAAAAGATTCTCTTTTTTTG
TGATATTTGTACATAAACTTTATAAATGAAATTCATAATAGAAACGACACGAAATTACAAAATGGAATAT
GTTCATAGGGTAGACGAAACTATATACGCAATCTACATACATTTATCAAGAAGGAGAAAAAGGAGGATGT
AAAGGAATACAGGTAAGCAAATTGATACTAATGGCTCAACGTGATAAGGAAAAAGAATTGCACTTTAACA
TTAATATTGACAAGGAGGAGGGCATCACA
Features (pLannotate 1.2.2; 22 found; start..end, strand, type, name):
    103..243     -  CDS            NFS1 (fragment): NFS1_YEAST - Also known as SPL1 From Saccharomyces cerevisiae (strain ATCC 204508 / S288c) (Baker's yeast).
    349..414     -  CDS            hus5 (fragment): UBC9_SCHPO - Also known as ubc9. Experimental evidence at protein level: Swiss-Prot protein existence level 1. Catalyzes the covalent attachment of ubiquitin-like protein SUMO/Smt3 to other proteins. Required for efficient recovery from DNA damage or S-phase arrest and normal mitosis. This may be as part of a checkpoint independent recovery process. From Schizosaccharomyces pombe (strain 972 / ATCC 24843) (Fission yeast).
    575..1354    +  rep_origin     ars1: Schizosaccharomyces pombe autonomously replicating sequence ars1
   1433..1482    -  misc_feature   bom (fragment): basis of mobility region from pBR322
   1584..1619    -  CDS            rop (fragment): Rop protein, which maintains plasmids at low copy number; rop
   1714..1818    +  promoter       AmpR promoter: bla
   1819..2679    +  CDS            AmpR: β-lactamase; bla; confers resistance to ampicillin, carbenicillin, and related antibiotics
   2850..3438    +  rep_origin     ori: high-copy-number ColE1/pMB1/pBR322/pUC origin of replication
   3621..3713    +  CDS            lacI (fragment): lac repressor; lacI; The lac repressor binds to the lac operator to inhibit transcription in E. coli. This inhibition can be relieved by adding lactose or isopropyl-β-D-thiogalactopyranoside (IPTG).
   3726..3747    +  protein_bind   CAP binding site: CAP binding activates transcription in the presence of cAMP. E. coli catabolite activator protein
   3762..3792    +  promoter       lac promoter: promoter for the E. coli lac operon
   3800..3816    +  protein_bind   lac operator: The lac repressor binds to the lac operator to inhibit transcription in E. coli. This inhibition can be relieved by adding lactose or isopropyl-β-D-thiogalactopyranoside (IPTG). lac repressor encoded by lacI
   3859..3892    +  protein_bind   loxP: Cre-mediated recombination occurs in the 8-bp core sequence (GCATACAT). Cre recombinase
   3899..3935    +  promoter       urg1 promoter (fragment): urg1 promoter from Schizosaccharomyces pombe, conferring rapid uracil-induced expression
   4023..4180    +  CDS            lacZα (fragment): LacZα fragment of β-galactosidase; lacZ fragment
   4186..4237    -  misc_feature   bom (fragment): basis of mobility region from pBR322
   4248..4264    +  CDS            calmodulin (fragment): calcium-binding protein
   4812..5804    -  CDS            Cre: site-specific recombinase Cre is a site-specific recombinase from bacteriophage P1. Recombination occurs at loxP sequences.
   5854..5892    -  CDS            Cre (fragment): site-specific recombinase Cre is a site-specific recombinase from bacteriophage P1. Recombination occurs at loxP sequences.
   5895..6500    -  promoter       nmt1 promoter (fragment): wild-type nmt1 promoter from Schizosaccharomyces pombe, conferring strong thiamine-repressible expression
   6518..6907    +  promoter       LEU2 promoter: S. cerevisiae LEU2
   6938..8029    +  CDS            LEU2: LEU3_YEAST - Experimental evidence at protein level: Swiss-Prot protein existence level 1. Catalyzes the oxidation of 3-carboxy-2-hydroxy-4- methylpentanoate (3-isopropylmalate) to 3-carboxy-4-methyl-2- oxopentanoate. The product decarboxylates to 4-methyl-2 oxopentanoate. From Saccharomyces cerevisiae (strain ATCC 204508 / S288c) (Baker's yeast).
