[The description below was written by a language model from this plasmid's Addgene catalogue record and pLannotate feature annotations shown in this document.]
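Description:
pAW8ENdeI is an empty-backbone Cre/lox shuttle plasmid of 8,289 bp, built on a pUC-type vector, for recombinase-mediated cassette exchange of untagged gene sequences into the urg1 locus of the fission yeast Schizosaccharomyces pombe. In E. coli it replicates from the high-copy ColE1/pUC origin and is selected with ampicillin through the bla gene. In S. pombe the ars1 autonomously replicating sequence allows episomal maintenance. The Saccharomyces cerevisiae LEU2 gene, with its own promoter, serves as the selectable marker, which would normally be used in a leucine-auxotrophic host.

The working part of the plasmid is a short exchange cassette bounded by a wild-type loxP site and a mutant site, loxM3. The depositor notes that the annotation software cannot tell the two sites apart, and the feature table here lists only the loxP site. A short fragment of the uracil-inducible urg1 promoter lies just inside loxP. The intervening region is where a gene of interest is inserted by restriction cloning. The name suggests an NdeI site is used for this, although the record does not describe the cloning sites. Because loxP and loxM3 are heterospecific, they recombine only with matching partners, so the cassette can be swapped in a fixed orientation with a correspondingly flanked target at the chromosomal urg1 locus.

The plasmid supplies its own recombinase: a Cre coding sequence driven by the thiamine-repressible S. pombe nmt1 promoter. The integrated gene would then come under urg1 regulation, giving rapid uracil-induced expression. Other annotated pieces, including the lac promoter/operator, lacZα, lacI, rop, bom, NFS1 and hus5 fragments, appear to be remnants of the parental vectors or of flanking genomic DNA.
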