Addgene plasmid #48975: pAW8ENdeI
Purpose: (Empty Backbone) for Cre-lox cassette exchange of untagged gene sequences into the S. pombe urg1 locus
Depositing lab: Tony Carr. Depositing organization: University of Sussex. Publication: Optimisation of the Schizosaccharomyces pombe urg1 Expression System. Watson AT, Daigaku Y, Mohebi S, Etheridge TJ, Chahwan C, Murray JM, Carr AM. PLoS One. 2013 Dec 20;8(12):e83800. doi: 10.1371/journal.pone.0083800. PubMed 24376751.
Backbone
  Vector backbone: pUC
  Vector type: Cre/Lox
  Selectable markers: LEU2
Growth in bacteria
  Bacterial resistance: Ampicillin, 100 μg/mL
  Growth temperature: 37°C
  Growth strain: DH5alpha
  Copy number: Unknown
Gene/Insert
  Cloning method: Restriction Enzyme
Terms and licenses: Academic/Nonprofit Terms; Industry Terms: Not Available to Industry
Depositor comments: This plasmid contains a wild-type loxP site and a mutant loxP site termed loxM3. Addgene's mapping software can not differentiate between the two sites and identifies the loxM3 site as loxP. The locations of the loxP and loxM3 sites are: loxP = 3859-3892 loxM3 = 3987-4020
How to cite: pAW8ENdeI was a gift from Tony Carr (Addgene plasmid # 48975 ; http://n2t.net/addgene:48975 ; RRID:Addgene_48975)
