>Addgene plasmid #48975 | pAW8ENdeI | addgene partial sequence | sequence record 76740 | ColEterm 5'-agctgataccgctcgccgcagccgaacg-3'
GGTTTCCCGACTGGAAAGCGGGCAGTGAGCGCAACGCAATTAATGTGAGTTAGCTCACTCATTAGGCACC
CCAGGCTTTACACTTTATGCTTCCGGCTCGTATGTTGTGTGGAATTGTGAGCGGATAACAATTTCACACA
GGAAACAGCTATGACCATGATTACGCCAAGCTTATAACTTCGTATAGCATACATTATACGAAGTTATTGC
TAGCCGTTTTCTTCAATTACTAAATTAGAACTAATTCAATCATATGCTGGCATGCGGAGAGCTCGGAGTC
GACGAGACTAGTACTCCCGGGATAACTTCGTATATGGTATTATATACGAAGTTATGAATTCACTGGCCGT
CGTTTTACAACGTCGTGACTGGGAAAACCCTGGCGTTACCCAACTTAATCGCCTTGCAGCACATCCCCCT
TTCGCCAGCTGGCGTAATAGCGAAGAGGCCCGCACCGATCGCCCTTCCCAACAGTTGCGCAGCCTGAATG
GCGAATGGCGCCTGATGCGGTATTTTCTCCTTACGCATCTGTGCGGTATTTCACACCGCATACCATCGTC
CGGATCAATGAAGTAGATGAGTTTACTACCTGTATATACTTTTTTTTTTGTCAAAGTCACTTTTATGGCA
TTTCCATGTTGAAGGATTAGCCACAGCACTAAATTTTCAGCGTATGATTGCTTTTAAATATTTAATTTTC
ATCGTTTTTTAATTAATATTCAAAACGATTTAATGCCTTCTACATCTGAAGTCAAGCTCATAGACTCGGG
TTGGGTAGCTAAAACTACATCTAACACGAA
